>Addgene plasmid #47789 | ETRAMP10.2-bio | depositor full sequence | sequence record 68826 | ETRAMP10.2-bio sequence 6717 bps
AGATCTATACATTGAATCAATATTGGCAATTAGCCATATTAGTCATTGGTTATATAGCATAAATCAATAT
TGGCTATTGGCCATTGCATACGTTGTATCTATATCATAATATGTACATTTATATTGGCTCATGTCCAATA
TGACCGCCATGTTGACATTGATTATTGACTAGTTATTAATAGTAATCAATTACGGGGTCATTAGTTCATA
GCCCATATATGGAGTTCCGCGTTACATAACTTACGGTAAATGGCCCGCCTGGCTGACCGCCCAACGACCC
CCGCCCATTGACGTCAATAATGACGTATGTTCCCATAGTAACGCCAATAGGGACTTTCCATTGACGTCAA
TGGGTGGAGTATTTACGGTAAACTGCCCACTTGGCAGTACATCAAGTGTATCATATGCCAAGTCCGCCCC
CTATTGACGTCAATGACGGTAAATGGCCCGCCTGGCATTATGCCCAGTACATGACCTTACGGGACTTTCC
TACTTGGCAGTACATCTACGTATTAGTCATCGCTATTACCATGGTGATGCGGTTTTGGCAGTACACCAAT
GGGCGTGGATAGCGGTTTGACTCACGGGGATTTCCAAGTCTCCACCCCATTGACGTCAATGGGAGTTTGT
TTTGGCACCAAAATCAACGGGACTTTCCAAAATGTCGTAATAACCCCGCCCCGTTGACGCAAATGGGCGG
TAGGCGTGTACGGTGGGAGGTCTATATAAGCAGAGCTCGTTTAGTGAACCGTCAGATCCTCACTCTCTTC
CGCATCGCTGTCTGCGAGGGCCAGCTGTTGGGCTCGCGGTTGAGGACAAACTCTTCGCGGTCTTTCCAGT
ACTCTTGGATCGGAAACCCGTCGGCCTCCGAACGGTACTCCGCCACCGAGGGACCTGAGCGAGTCCGCAT
CGACCGGATCGGAAAACCTCTCGAGAAAGGCGTCTAACCAGTCACAGTCGCAAGGTAGGCTGAGCACCGT
GGCGGGCGGCAGCGGGTGGCGGTCGGGGTTGTTTCTGGCGGAGGTGCTGCTGATGATGTAATTAAAGTAG
GCGGTCTTGAGACGGCGGATGGTCGAGGTGAGGTGTGGCAGGCTTGAGATCCAGCTGTTGGGGTGAGTAC
TCCCTCTCAAAAGCGGGCATTACTTCTGCGCTAAGATTGTCAGTTTCCAAAAACGAGGAGGATTTGATAT
TCACCTGGCCCGATCTGGCCATACACTTGAGTGACAATGACATCCACTTTGCCTTTCTCTCCACAGGTGT
CCACTCCCAGGTCCAAGTTTGCCACCATGGAGTTTCAGACCCAGGTACTCATGTCCCTGCTGCTCTGCAT
GTCTGGTGCGGCCGCCAGAAATGGCCAGACCACCCGGGGAAATCTGCTGGCCCTGAAGGCCATCGAGCAG
GATCTGCAGCAGAAGAAGAACCGGAAGCGGGGCGCGCCGTCGACCTCCATCACGGCCTATAAGAGTGAGG
GGGAGTCAGCGGAGTTCTCCTTCCCACTCAACCTTGGAGAGGAAAGCCTGCAGGGAGAGTTGAGATGGAA
GGCAGAGAAGGCTCCTTCTTCCCAGTCCTGGATCACCTTCTCCCTAAAGAACCAAAAGGTGTCTGTGCAG
AAGTCTACTAGCAACCCCAAGTTCCAGCTGTCCGAAACGCTCCCACTCACCCTTCAGATACCCCAGGTCT
CCCTTCAGTTTGCTGGTTCTGGCAACCTGACCCTGACTCTGGACAGAGGGATACTGTATCAGGAAGTGAA
CCTGGTGGTGATGAAAGTGACTCAGCCCGACAGCAACACTTTGACCTGTGAGGTGATGGGACCCACCTCA
CCCAAGATGAGACTGATCTTGAAGCAGGAGAATCAGGAGGCCAGGGTCTCCAGGCAGGAGAAAGTGATTC
AAGTGCAGGCCCCTGAAGCAGGGGTGTGGCAATGTCTACTGAGTGAAGGTGAAGAGGTCAAGATGGACTC
CAAGATCCAGGTTTTATCCAAAGGGTTGAATTCCGGATCACTGCATCATATTCTGGATGCACAGAAAATG
GTGTGGAATCATCGTTAAGTCTAGACACGTGATTAATTAAGGATCCCCCGACCTCGACCTCTGGCTAATA
AAGGAAATTTATTTTCATTGCAATAGTGTGTTGGAATTTTTTGTGTCTCTCACTCGGAAGGACATATGGG
AGGGCAAATCATTTGGTCGAGATCCCTCGGAGATCTCTAGCTAGAGGATCGATCCCCGCCCCGGACGAAC
TAAACCTGACTACGACATCTCTGCCCCTTCTTCGCGGGGCAGTGCATGTAATCCCTTCAGTTGGTTGGTA
CAACTTGCCAACTGGGCCCTGTTCCACATGTGACACGGGGGGGGACCAAACACAAAGGGGTTCTCTGACT
GTAGTTGACATCCTTATAAATGGATGTGCACATTTGCCAACACTGAGTGGCTTTCATCCTGGAGCAGACT
TTGCAGTCTGTGGACTGCAACACAACATTGCCTTTATGTGTAACTCTTGGCTGAAGCTCTTACACCAATG
CTGGGGGACATGTACCTCCCAGGGGCCCAGGAAGACTACGGGAGGCTACACCAACGTCAATCAGAGGGGC
CTGTGTAGCTACCGATAAGCGGACCCTCAAGAGGGCATTAGCAATAGTGTTTATAAGGCCCCCTTGTTAA
CCCTAAACGGGTAGCATATGCTTCCCGGGTAGTAGTATATACTATCCAGACTAACCCTAATTCAATAGCA
TATGTTACCCAACGGGAAGCATATGCTATCGAATTAGGGTTAGTAAAAGGGTCCTAAGGAACAGCGATAT
CTCCCACCCCATGAGCTGTCACGGTTTTATTTACATGGGGTCAGGATTCCACGAGGGTAGTGAACCATTT
TAGTCACAAGGGCAGTGGCTGAAGATCAAGGAGCGGGCAGTGAACTCTCCTGAATCTTCGCCTGCTTCTT
CATTCTCCTTCGTTTAGCTAATAGAATAACTGCTGAGTTGTGAACAGTAAGGTGTATGTGAGGTGCTCGA
AAACAAGGTTTCAGGTGACGCCCCCAGAATAAAATTTGGACGGGGGGTTCAGTGGTGGCATTGTGCTATG
ACACCAATATAACCCTCACAAACCCCTTGGGCAATAAATACTAGTGTAGGAATGAAACATTCTGAATATC
TTTAACAATAGAAATCCATGGGGTGGGGACAAGCCGTAAAGACTGGATGTCCATCTCACACGAATTTATG
GCTATGGGCAACACATAATCCTAGTGCAATATGATACTGGGGTTATTAAGATGTGTCCCAGGCAGGGACC
AAGACAGGTGAACCATGTTGTTACACTCTATTTGTAACAAGGGGAAAGAGAGTGGACGCCGACAGCAGCG
GACTCCACTGGTTGTCTCTAACACCCCCGAAAATTAAACGGGGCTCCACGCCAATGGGGCCCATAAACAA
AGACAAGTGGCCACTCTTTTTTTTGAAATTGTGGAGTGGGGGCACGCGTCAGCCCCCACACGCCGCCCTG
CGGTTTTGGACTGTAAAATAAGGGTGTAATAACTTGGCTGATTGTAACCCCGCTAACCACTGCGGTCAAA
CCACTTGCCCACAAAACCACTAATGGCACCCCGGGGAATACCTGCATAAGTAGGTGGGCGGGCCAAGATA
GGGGCGCGATTGCTGCGATCTGGAGGACAAATTACACACACTTGCGCCTGAGCGCCAAGCACAGGGTTGT
TGGTCCTCATATTCACGAGGTCGCTGAGAGCACGGTGGGCTAATGTTGCCATGGGTAGCATATACTACCC
AAATATCTGGATAGCATATGCTATCCTAATCTATATCTGGGTAGCATAGGCTATCCTAATCTATATCTGG
GTAGCATATGCTATCCTAATCTATATCTGGGTAGTATATGCTATCCTAATTTATATCTGGGTAGCATAGG
CTATCCTAATCTATATCTGGGTAGCATATGCTATCCTAATCTATATCTGGGTAGTATATGCTATCCTAAT
CTGTATCCGGGTAGCATATGCTATCCTAATAGAGATTAGGGTAGTATATGCTATCCTAATTTATATCTGG
GTAGCATATACTACCCAAATATCTGGATAGCATATGCTATCCTAATCTATATCTGGGTAGCATATGCTAT
CCTAATCTATATCTGGGTAGCATAGGCTATCCTAATCTATATCTGGGTAGCATATGCTATCCTAATCTAT
ATCTGGGTAGTATATGCTATCCTAATTTATATCTGGGTAGCATAGGCTATCCTAATCTATATCTGGGTAG
CATATGCTATCCTAATCTATATCTGGGTAGTATATGCTATCCTAATCTGTATCCGGGTAGCATATGCTAT
CCTCATGATAAGCTGTCAAACATGAGAATTTTCTTGAAGACGAAAGGGCCTCGTGATACGCCTATTTTTA
TAGGTTAATGTCATGATAATAATGGTTTCTTAGACGTCAGGTGGCACTTTTCGGGGAAATGTGCGCGGAA
CCCCTATTTGTTTATTTTTCTAAATACATTCAAATATGTATCCGCTCATGAGACAATAACCCTGATAAAT
GCTTCAATAATATTGAAAAAGGAAGAGTATGAGTATTCAACATTTCCGTGTCGCCCTTATTCCCTTTTTT
GCGGCATTTTGCCTTCCTGTTTTTGCTCACCCAGAAACGCTGGTGAAAGTAAAAGATGCTGAAGATCAGT
TGGGTGCACGAGTGGGTTACATCGAACTGGATCTCAACAGCGGTAAGATCCTTGAGAGTTTTCGCCCCGA
AGAACGTTTTCCAATGATGAGCACTTTTAAAGTTCTGCTATGTGGCGCGGTATTATCCCGTGTTGACGCC
GGGCAAGAGCAACTCGGTCGCCGCATACACTATTCTCAGAATGACTTGGTTGAGTACTCACCAGTCACAG
AAAAGCATCTTACGGATGGCATGACAGTAAGAGAATTATGCAGTGCTGCCATAACCATGAGTGATAACAC
TGCGGCCAACTTACTTCTGACAACGATCGGAGGACCGAAGGAGCTAACCGCTTTTTTGCACAACATGGGG
GATCATGTAACTCGCCTTGATCGTTGGGAACCGGAGCTGAATGAAGCCATACCAAACGACGAGCGTGACA
CCACGATGCCTGCAGCAATGGCAACAACGTTGCGCAAACTATTAACTGGCGAACTACTTACTCTAGCTTC
CCGGCAACAATTAATAGACTGGATGGAGGCGGATAAAGTTGCAGGACCACTTCTGCGCTCGGCCCTTCCG
GCTGGCTGGTTTATTGCTGATAAATCTGGAGCCGGTGAGCGTGGGTCTCGCGGTATCATTGCAGCACTGG
GGCCAGATGGTAAGCCCTCCCGTATCGTAGTTATCTACACGACGGGGAGTCAGGCAACTATGGATGAACG
AAATAGACAGATCGCTGAGATAGGTGCCTCACTGATTAAGCATTGGTAACTGTCAGACCAAGTTTACTCA
TATATACTTTAGATTGATTTAAAACTTCATTTTTAATTTAAAAGGATCTAGGTGAAGATCCTTTTTGATA
ATCTCATGACCAAAATCCCTTAACGTGAGTTTTCGTTCCACTGAGCGTCAGACCCCGTAGAAAAGATCAA
AGGATCTTCTTGAGATCCTTTTTTTCTGCGCGTAATCTGCTGCTTGCAAACAAAAAAACCACCGCTACCA
GCGGTGGTTTGTTTGCCGGATCAAGAGCTACCAACTCTTTTTCCGAAGGTAACTGGCTTCAGCAGAGCGC
AGATACCAAATACTGTTCTTCTAGTGTAGCCGTAGTTAGGCCACCACTTCAAGAACTCTGTAGCACCGCC
TACATACCTCGCTCTGCTAATCCTGTTACCAGTGGCTGCTGCCAGTGGCGATAAGTCGTGTCTTACCGGG
TTGGACTCAAGACGATAGTTACCGGATAAGGCGCAGCGGTCGGGCTGAACGGGGGGTTCGTGCACACAGC
CCAGCTTGGAGCGAACGACCTACACCGAACTGAGATACCTACAGCGTGAGCTATGAGAAAGCGCCACGCT
TCCCGAAGGGAGAAAGGCGGACAGGTATCCGGTAAGCGGCAGGGTCGGAACAGGAGAGCGCACGAGGGAG
CTTCCAGGGGGAAACGCCTGGTATCTTTATAGTCCTGTCGGGTTTCGCCACCTCTGACTTGAGCGTCGAT
TTTTGTGATGCTCGTCAGGGGGGCGGAGCCTATGGAAAAACGCCAGCAACGCGGCCTTTTTACGGTTCCT
GGCCTTTTGCTGGCCTTTTGCTCACATGTTCTTTCCTGCGTTATCCCCTGATTCTGTGGATAACCGTATT
ACCGCCTTTGAGTGAGCTGATACCGCTCGCCGCAGCCGAACGACCGAGCGCAGCGAGTCAGTGAGCGAGG
AAGCGGAAGAGCGCCCAATACGCAAACCGCCTCTCCCCGCGCGTTGGCCGATTCATTAATGCAGCTGGCA
CGACAGGTTTCCCGACTGGAAAGCGGGCAGTGAGCGCAACGCAATTAATGTGAGTTAGCTCACTCATTAG
GCACCCCAGGCTTTACACTTTATGCTTCCGGCTCGTATGTTGTGTGGAATTGTGAGCGGATAACAATTTC
ACACAGGAAACAGCTATGACCATGATTACGCCAAGCTCTAGCTAGAGGTCGACCAATTCTCATGTTTGAC
AGCTTATCATCGCAGATCCGGGCAACGTTGTTGCCATTGCTGCAGGCGCAGAACTGGTAGGTATGGA
Features (pLannotate 1.2.2; 18 found; start..end, strand, type, name):
    154..533     +  enhancer       CMV enhancer: human cytomegalovirus immediate early enhancer
    535..734     +  promoter       CMV promoter: human cytomegalovirus (CMV) immediate early promoter
    802..840     +  misc_feature   Ad SA (fragment): adenovirus major late transcript splice acceptor (Friedrich and Soriano, 1991)
    873..1082    -  CDS            PTP (fragment): TERM_ADE02 - Experimental evidence at protein level: Swiss-Prot protein existence level 1. Protein covalently bound to the viral DNA that acts as a primer for viral genomic replication by DNA strand displacement. Assembles on the viral origin of replication in an initiation complex with viral polymerase, DBP, host NFIA and host POU2F1/OCT1. During initiation, the polymerase covalently couples the first dCTP with Ser- 580 of pTP. The terminal protein stimulates the template activity over 20 fold compared to protein-free templates. Neo-synthesized viral genomes are linked to two preterminal prot
   1113..1202    +  intron         chimeric intron (fragment): chimera between introns from adenovirus and immunoglobulin heavy chain genes
   1221..1267    +  CDS            IgH signal sequence (fragment): signal sequence from the mouse immunoglobulin heavy chain variable region
   1404..1991    +  CDS            Cd4 (fragment): CD4_RAT - Experimental evidence at protein level: Swiss-Prot protein existence level 1. Integral membrane glycoprotein that plays an essential role in the immune response and serves multiple functions in responses against both external and internal offenses. In T-cells, functions primarily as a coreceptor for MHC class II molecule:peptide complex. The antigens presented by class II peptides are derived from extracellular proteins while class I peptides are derived from cytosolic proteins. Interacts simultaneously with the T-cell receptor (TCR) and the MHC class II presented by antigen presenti
   2097..2152    +  polyA_signal   β-globin poly(A) signal: rabbit β-globin polyadenylation signal (Gil and Proudfoot, 1987)
   2666..4347    -  rep_origin     oriP (fragment): Epstein-Barr virus oriP replication origin (Yates et al., 2000)
   4474..4578    +  promoter       AmpR promoter: bla
   4579..5439    +  CDS            AmpR: β-lactamase; bla; confers resistance to ampicillin, carbenicillin, and related antibiotics
   5610..6198    +  rep_origin     ori: high-copy-number ColE1/pMB1/pBR322/pUC origin of replication
   6381..6473    +  CDS            lacI (fragment): lac repressor; lacI; The lac repressor binds to the lac operator to inhibit transcription in E. coli. This inhibition can be relieved by adding lactose or isopropyl-β-D-thiogalactopyranoside (IPTG).
   6486..6507    +  protein_bind   CAP binding site: CAP binding activates transcription in the presence of cAMP. E. coli catabolite activator protein
   6522..6552    +  promoter       lac promoter: promoter for the E. coli lac operon
   6560..6576    +  protein_bind   lac operator: The lac repressor binds to the lac operator to inhibit transcription in E. coli. This inhibition can be relieved by adding lactose or isopropyl-β-D-thiogalactopyranoside (IPTG). lac repressor encoded by lacI
   6646..6662    +  promoter       tet promoter (fragment): E. coli promoter for tetracycline efflux protein gene
   6672..6697    -  CDS            bla(M) (fragment): β-lactamase lacking the signal sequence; bla(M); allows cytosolic expression of β-lactamase
