[The description below was written by a language model from this plasmid's Addgene catalogue record and pLannotate feature annotations shown in this document.]
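Description:
ETRAMP10.2-bio is a mammalian expression plasmid built on the pTT3 backbone, designed for transient production of a secreted, tagged fragment of the Plasmodium falciparum protein ETRAMP10.2 (also listed as PfJ323). It is maintained in E. coli through a high-copy ColE1/pUC-type origin and selected with ampicillin via the β-lactamase gene. The backbone also carries an Epstein-Barr virus oriP fragment, which supports episomal retention in cells that supply EBNA1. The short lac promoter/operator, lacI, tet promoter and bla fragments annotated near the end of the sequence appear to be backbone remnants rather than functional parts of the payload.

Expression is driven by the CMV enhancer and immediate early promoter, followed by adenovirus-derived leader and splice elements and a chimeric intron fragment; the antisense "PTP" annotation in this region most likely reflects adenoviral leader sequence rather than an intended coding region. The open reading frame begins with an exogenous mouse immunoglobulin signal peptide that directs secretion. Next comes the small (84 bp) codon-optimised synthetic ETRAMP10.2 ectodomain, cloned between NotI and AscI sites and described as lacking N-linked glycans. Downstream, the backbone supplies rat Cd4 domains 3 and 4 as a C-terminal tag and an enzymatic biotinylation sequence, which the feature table does not annotate separately. A rabbit β-globin polyadenylation signal terminates the transcript.

When cotransfected with a BirA biotin ligase construct, the cells produce a monobiotinylated soluble protein. The plasmid belongs to a library of recombinant merozoite cell surface and secreted proteins.
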