Addgene plasmid #47789: ETRAMP10.2-bio
Purpose: Expresses enzymatically monobiotinylated full-length ETRAMP10.2 ectodomain with no N-linked glycans upon cotransfection with BirA in mammalian cells. Contains a C-terminal rat Cd4 d3+4 tag.
Depositing lab: Gavin Wright. Depositing organization: Wellcome Sanger Institute. Publication: A library of functional recombinant cell surface and secreted Plasmodium falciparum merozoite proteins. Crosnier C, Wanaguru M, McDade B, Osier FH, Marsh K, Rayner JC, Wright GJ. Mol Cell Proteomics. 2013 Sep 16. 10.1074/mcp.O113.028357 PubMed 24043421.
Backbone
  Vector backbone: pTT3
  Backbone manufacturer: Yves Durocher, NRC
  Backbone size w/o insert (bp): 6633
  Total vector size (bp): 6717
  Vector type: Mammalian Expression
Growth in bacteria
  Bacterial resistance: Ampicillin, 100 μg/mL
  Growth temperature: 37°C
  Growth strain: DH5alpha
  Copy number: High Copy
Gene/Insert
  Gene/Insert name: Codon-optimised ETRAMP10.2 (alt name: PfJ323)
  Species: Synthetic; Plasmodium falciparum
  Insert size (bp): 84
  Mutation: Exogenous signal peptide of mouse origin
  Promoter: CMV
  Tag / fusion protein: rat Cd4 d3+4 (C terminal on backbone); enzymatic biotinylation sequence (C terminal on backbone)
  Cloning method: Restriction Enzyme; 5′ cloning site NotI (not destroyed); 3′ cloning site AscI (not destroyed)
  Sequencing primers: 5′ CMV-fwd
Resource information
  A portion of this plasmid was derived from a plasmid made by: pTT3 was obtained under an MTA from Yves Durocher, National Research Council of Canada- Biotechnology Research Institute
Terms and licenses: Academic/Nonprofit Terms; Industry Terms: Not Available to Industry
How to cite: ETRAMP10.2-bio was a gift from Gavin Wright (Addgene plasmid # 47789 ; http://n2t.net/addgene:47789 ; RRID:Addgene_47789)
