>Addgene plasmid #47789 | ETRAMP10.2-bio | addgene partial sequence | sequence record 71164 | CMV-F 5'-CGCAAATGGGCGGTAGGCGTG-3'
GAACCGTCAGATCCTCACTCTCTTCCGCATCGCTGTCTGCGAGGGCCAGCTGTTGGGCTCGCGGTTGAGG
ACAAACTCTTCGCGGTCTTTCCAGTACTCTTGGATCGGAAACCCGTCGGCCTCCGAACGGTACTCCGCCA
CCGAGGGACCTGAGCGAGTCCGCATCGACCGGATCGGAAAACCTCTCGAGAAAGGCGTCTAACCAGTCAC
AGTCGCAAGGTAGGCTGAGCACCGTGGCGGGCGGCAGCGGGTGGCGGTCGGGGTTGTTTCTGGCGGAGGT
GCTGCTGATGATGTAATTAAAGTAGGCGGTCTTGAGACGGCGGATGGTCGAGGTGAGGTGTGGCAGGCTT
GAGATCCAGCTGTTGGGGTGAGTACTCCCTCTCAAAAGCGGGCATTACTTCTGCGCTAAGATTGTCAGTT
TCCAAAAACGAGGAGGATTTGATATTCACCTGGCCCGATCTGGCCATACACTTGAGTGACAATGACATCC
ACTTTGCCTTTCTCTCCACAGGTGTCCACTCCCAGGTCCAAGTTTGCCACCATGGAGTTTCAGACCCAGG
TACTCATGTCCCTGCTGCTCTGCATGTCTGGTGCGGCCGCCAGAAATGGCCAGACCACCCGGGGAAATCT
GCTGGCCCTGAAGGCCATCGAGCAGGATCTGCAGCAGAAGAAGAACCGGAAGCGGGGCGCGCCGTCGACC
TCCATCACGGCCTATAAGAGTGAGGGGGAGTCAGCGGAGTTCTCCTTCCCACTCAACCTTGGAGAGGAAA
GCCTGCAGGGAGAGTTGAGATGGAAGGCAGAGAAGGCTCCTTCTTCCCAGTCCTGGATCACCTTCTCCCT
AAAGAACCAAAAGGTGTCTGTGCA
