>Addgene plasmid #47789 | ETRAMP10.2-bio | addgene partial sequence | sequence record 71525 | EBVori-F 5'-CCACTCAGTGTTGGCAAATG-3'
AACCCCTTTGTGTTTGGTCCCCCCCCGTGTCACATGTGGAACAGGGCCCAGTTGGCAAGTTGTACCAACC
AACTGAAGGGATTACATGCACTGCCCCGCGAAGAAGGGGCAGAGATGTCGTAGTCAGGTTTAGTTCGTCC
GGGGCGGGGATCGATCCTCTAGCTAGAGATCTCCGAGGGATCTCGACCAAATGATTTGCCCTCCCATATG
TCCTTCCGAGTGAGAGACACAAAAAATTCCAACACACTATTGCAATGAAAATAAATTTCCTTTATTAGCC
AGAGGTCGAGGTCGGGGGATCCTTAATTAATCACGTGTCTAGACTTAACGATGATTCCACACCATTTTCT
GTGCATCCAGAATATGATGCAGTGATCCGGAATTCAACCCTTTGGATAAAACCTGGATCTTGGAGTCCAT
CTTGACCTCTTCACCTTCACTCAGTAGACATTGCCACACCCCTGCTTCAGGGGCCTGCACTTGAATCACT
TTCTCCTGCCTGGAGACCCTGGCCTCCTGATTCTCCTGCTTCAAGATCAGTCTCATCTTGGGTGAGGTGG
GTCCCATCACCTCACAGGTCAAAGTGTTGCTGTCGGGCTGAGTCACTTTCATCACCACCAGGTTCACTTC
CTGATACAGTATCCCTCTGTCCAGAGTCAGGGTCAGGTTGCCAGAACCAGCAAACTGAAGGGAGACCTGG
GGTATCTGAAGGGTGAGTGGGAGCGTTTCGGACAGCTGGAACTTGGGGTTGCTAGTAGACTTCTGCACAG
ACACCTTTTGGTTCTTTAGGGAGAAGGTGATCCAGGACTGGGAAGAAGGAGCCTTCTCTGCCTTCCATCT
CAACTCTCCCTGCAGGCTTTCCTCTCCAAGGTTGAGTGGGAAGGAGAACTCCGCTGACTCCCCCTCACTC
TTATAGGCCGTGATGGAGGTCGACGGCGCGCCCCGCTTCCGGTTCTTCTTCTGCTGCA
