>Addgene plasmid #47789 | ETRAMP10.2-bio | addgene partial sequence | sequence record 72044 | rCd4-R 5'-TCCCTGCAGGCTTTCCTCTCCAAGGTTGAG-3'
CCCTCACTCTTATAGGCCGTGATGGAGGTCGACGGCGCGCCCCGCTTCCGGTTCTTCTTCTGCTGCAGAT
CCTGCTCGATGGCCTTCAGGGCCAGCAGATTTCCCCGGGTGGTCTGGCCATTTCTGGCGGCCGCACCAGA
CATGCAGAGCAGCAGGGACATGAGTACCTGGGTCTGAAACTCCATGGTGGCAAACTTGGACCTGGGAGTG
GACACCTGTGGAGAGAAAGGCAAAGTGGATGTCATTGTCACTCAAGTGTATGGCCAGATCGGGCCAGGTG
AATATCAAATCCTCCTCGTTTTTGGAAACTGACAATCTTAGCGCAGAAGTAATGCCCGCTTTTGAGAGGG
AGTACTCACCCCAACAGCTGGATCTCAAGCCTGCCACACCTCACCTCGACCATCCGCCGTCTCAAGACCG
CCTACTTTAATTACATCATCAGCAGCACCTCCGCCAGAAACAACCCCGACCGCCACCCGCTGCCGCCCGC
CACGGTGCTCAGCCTACCTTGCGACTGTGACTGGTTAGACGCCTTTCTCGAGAGGTTTTCCGATCCGGTC
GATGCGGACTCGCTCAGGTCCCTCGGTGGCGGAGTACCGTTCGGAGGCCGACGGGTTTCCGATCCAAGAG
TACTGGAAAGACCGCGAAGAGTTTGTCCTCAACCGCGAGCCCAACAGCTGGCCCTCGCAGACAGCGATGC
GGAAGAGAGTGAGGATCTGACGGTTCACTAAACGAGCTCTGCTTATATAGACCTCCCACCGTACACGCCT
ACCGCCCATTTGCGTCAACGGGGCGGGGTTATTACGACATTTTGGAAAGTCCCGTTGATTTTGGTGCCAA
AACAAACTCCCATTGACGTCAATGGGGTGGAGACTTGGAAATCCCCGTGAGTCAAACCGCTATCCACGCC
CATTGGTGTACTGCCAA
